>Addgene plasmid #132979 | pDR-itga9_sgRNA1 | addgene full sequence | sequence record 263474 | Addgene NGS Result
GATCATACGTATAATGCCGTAAGATCACGGGTCGCAGCACAGCTCGCGGTCCAGTAGTGATCGACACTGC
TCGATCCGCTCGCACCGCTAGCTAATACGACTCACTATAGGGATGACGGAGCTCTCTACGGTTTTAGAGC
TAGAAATAGCAAGTTAAAATAAGGCTAGTCCGTTATCAACTTGAAAAAGTGGCACCGAGTCGGTGCTTTT
AAAAAGCTTGGATCGACGAGAGCAGCGCGACTGGATCTGTCGCCCGTCTCAAACGCAACCCTCCGGCGGT
CGCATATCATTCAGGACGAGCCTCAGACTCCAGCGTAACTGGACTGCAATCAACTCACTGGCTCACCTTC
CGGTCCACGATCAGCTAGAATCAAGCTGACTAGATAAACTGGCCGTCGTTTTACACGGGTGGGCCTTTCT
TCGGTAGAAAATCAAAGGATCTTCTTGAGATCCTTTTTTTCTGCGCGTAATCTGCTGCTTGCAAACAAAA
AAACCACCGCTACCAGCGGTGGTTTGTTTGCCGGATCAAGAGCTACCAACTCTTTTTCCGAGGTAACTGG
CTTCAGCAGAGCGCAGATACCAAATACTGTTCTTCTAGTGTAGCCGTAGTTAGGCCACCACTTCAAGAAC
TCTGTAGCACCGCCTACATACCTCGCTCTGCTAATCCTGTTACCAGTGGCTGCTGCCAGTGGCGATAAGT
CGTGTCTTACCGGGTTGGACTCAAGACGATAGTTACCGGATAAGGCGCAGCGGTCGGGCTGAACGGGGGG
TTCGTGCACACAGCCCAGCTTGGAGCGAACGACCTACACCGAACTGAGATACCTACAGCGTGAGCTATGA
GAAAGCGCCACGCTTCCCGAAGGGAGAAAGGCGGACAGGTATCCGGTAAGCGGCAGGGTCGGAACAGGAG
AGCGCACGAGGGAGCTTCCAGGGGGAAACGCCTGGTATCTTTATAGTCCTGTCGGGTTTCGCCACCTCTG
ACTTGAGCATCGATTTTTGTGATGCTCGTCAGGGGGGCGGAGCCTATGGAAAAACGCCAGCAACGCAGAA
AGGCCCACCCGAAGGTGAGCCAGGTGATTACATTTAGGTCCTCATTAGAAAAACTCATCGAGCATCAAGT
GAAACTGCAATTTATTCATATCAGGATTATCAATACCATATTTTTGAAAAAGCCGTTTCTGTAATGAAGG
AGAAAACTCACCGAGGCAGTTCCATAGGATGGCAAGATCCTGGTATCGGTCTGCGATTCCGACTCGTCCA
ACATCAATACAACCTATTAATTTCCCCTCGTCAAAAATAAGGTTATCAAGTGAGAAATCACCATGAGTGA
CGACTGAATCCGGTGAGAATGGCAAGAGTTTATGCATTTCTTTCCAGACTTGTTCAACAGGCCAGCCATT
ACGCTCGTCATCAAAATCACTCGCACCAACCAAACCGTTATTCATTCGTGATTGCGCCTGAGCGAGACGA
AATACGCGATCGCCGTTAAAAGGACAATTACAAACAGGAATCGAATGCAACCGGCGCAGGAACACTGCCA
GCGCATCAACAATATTTTCACCTGAATCAGGATATTCTTCTAATACCTGGAATGCTGTTTTCCCTGGGAT
CGCAGTGGTGAGTAACCATGCATCATCAGGAGTACGGATAAAATGCTTGATGGTCGGAAGAGGCATAAAT
TCCGTCAGCCAGTTTAGCCTGACCATCTCATCTGTAACATCATTGGCAACGCTACCTTTGCCATGTTTCA
GAAACAACTCTGGCGCATCGGGCTTCCCATACAATCGATAGATTGTCGCACCTGATTGCCCGACATTATC
GCGAGCCCATTTATACCCATATAAATCAGCATCCATGTTGGAATTTAATCGCGGCTTCAAGCAAGACGTT
TCCCGTTGAATATGGCTCATTTTAGCTTCCTTAGCTCCTGAAAATCTCGATAACTCAAAAAATACGCCCG
GTAGTGATCTTATTTCATTATGGTGAAAGTTGGAACCTCTTACGTGCCGATCAAGTCAAAAGCCTCCGGT
CGGAGGCTTTTGACTTTCTGCTATGGAGGTCAGGTATGATTTAAATGGTCAGTATTGAGCCTCAGGAAAC
AGCTATGACATCAAGCTGACTAGATAATCTAGCTGATCGTGGACC
Features (pLannotate 1.2.2; 9 found; start..end, strand, type, name):
     93..111     +  promoter       T7 promoter: promoter for bacteriophage T7 RNA polymerase
    131..206     +  misc_RNA       gRNA scaffold: guide RNA scaffold for the Streptococcus pyogenes CRISPR/Cas9 system
    388..405     +  CDS            lacZα (fragment): LacZα fragment of β-galactosidase; lacZ fragment
    404..423     +  terminator     T3Te terminator (fragment): phage T3 early transcription terminator
    445..1032    +  rep_origin     ori: high-copy-number ColE1/pMB1/pBR322/pUC origin of replication
   1044..1071    -  terminator     T7Te terminator: phage T7 early transcription terminator
   1095..1910    -  CDS            KanR: aminoglycoside phosphotransferase; aph(3')-Ia; confers resistance to kanamycin in bacteria or G418 (Geneticin®) in eukaryotes
   1911..2013    -  promoter       cat promoter: promoter of the E. coli cat gene encoding chloramphenicol acetyltransferase
   2014..2045    -  terminator     tonB terminator: bidirectional E. coli tonB-P14 transcription terminator
