[The description below was written by a language model from this plasmid's Addgene catalogue record and pLannotate feature annotations shown in this document.]
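Description:
pDR-itga9_sgRNA1 is a small (about 2.1 kb) bacterial plasmid built on the pDR274 backbone, a CRISPR vector designed for producing single guide RNAs by in vitro transcription rather than for expression in cells. It is maintained in E. coli at high copy number through a ColE1/pUC-type origin of replication and is selected with kanamycin. The resistance gene is an aminoglycoside phosphotransferase (KanR) annotated as driven by a cat promoter and flanked by the tonB and T7Te transcription terminators, which insulate the marker from the rest of the plasmid. Short lacZα and T3Te terminator fragments are also annotated and appear to be backbone remnants with no stated function.

The payload is a 20-nucleotide protospacer targeting zebrafish (Danio rerio) itga9, which encodes integrin alpha 9. It was cloned between two BsaI sites that were destroyed in the process. In the feature table, the gap between the T7 promoter and the Streptococcus pyogenes Cas9 gRNA scaffold matches the size and position expected for this target sequence. Transcription by T7 RNA polymerase therefore yields a complete sgRNA made up of the itga9-specific guide fused to the Cas9-binding scaffold. There is no Cas9 coding sequence on the plasmid, so the nuclease must be supplied separately.

The record describes the plasmid as an sgRNA generation vector. sgRNAs from such vectors are typically combined with Cas9 mRNA or protein and delivered to zebrafish embryos to mutate the target gene. The associated publication concerns valves in the zebrafish lymphatic system, which is consistent with itga9 being disrupted to study lymphatic valve development, though the record does not detail the specific experiments.
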