Addgene plasmid #132979: pDR-itga9_sgRNA1
Purpose: itga9 sgRNA targeting to "5'-GAATGACGGAGCTCTCTACG-3" in pDR274
Depositing lab: Nathan Lawson. Depositing organization: University of Massachusetts, Worcester. Publication: Valves Are a Conserved Feature of the Zebrafish Lymphatic System. Shin M, Nozaki T, Idrizi F, Isogai S, Ogasawara K, Ishida K, Yuge S, Roscoe B, Wolfe SA, Fukuhara S, Mochizuki N, Deguchi T, Lawson ND. Dev Cell. 2019 Nov 4;51(3):374-386.e5. doi: 10.1016/j.devcel.2019.08.019. Epub 2019 Sep 26. PubMed 31564611.
Backbone
  Vector backbone: pDR274
  Backbone size w/o insert (bp): 2126
  Total vector size (bp): 2145
  Vector type: CRISPR ; sgRNA generation vector
Growth in bacteria
  Bacterial resistance: Kanamycin, 50 μg/mL
  Growth temperature: 37°C
  Growth strain: DH5alpha
  Copy number: High Copy
Gene/Insert
  Gene/Insert name: itga9 sgRNA1 target sequence
  gRNA/shRNA sequence: GAATGACGGAGCTCTCTACG
  Species: D. rerio (zebrafish)
  Cloning method: Restriction Enzyme; 5′ cloning site BsaI (destroyed during cloning); 3′ cloning site BsaI (destroyed during cloning)
  Sequencing primers: 5′ M13R-pUC; 3′ M13F
Terms and licenses: Academic/Nonprofit Terms; Industry Terms: Not Available to Industry
How to cite: pDR-itga9_sgRNA1 was a gift from Nathan Lawson (Addgene plasmid # 132979 ; http://n2t.net/addgene:132979 ; RRID:Addgene_132979)
